>Addgene plasmid #245131 | pEW005 | addgene full sequence | sequence record 494069 | Addgene NGS Result
TTGAGATCCTTTTTTTCTGCGCGTAATCTGCTGCTTGCAAACAAAAAAACCACCGCTACCAGCGGTGGTT
TGTTTGCCGGATCAAGAGCTACCAACTCTTTTTCCGAAGGTAACTGGCTTCAGCAGAGCGCAGATACCAA
ATACTGTTCTTCTAGTGTAGCCGTAGTTAGGCCACCACTTCAAGAACTCTGTAGCACCGCCTACATACCT
CGCTCTGCTAATCCTGTTACCAGTGGCTGCTGCCAGTGGCGATAAGTCGTGTCTTACCGGGTTGGACTCA
AGACGATAGTTACCGGATAAGGCGCAGCGGTCGGGCTGAACGGGGGGTTCGTGCACACAGCCCAGCTTGG
AGCGAACGACCTACACCGAACTGAGATACCTACAGCGTGAGCTATGAGAAAGCGCCACGCTTCCCGAAGG
GAGAAAGGCGGACAGGTATCCGGTAAGCGGCAGGGTCGGAACAGGAGAGCGCACGAGGGAGCTTCAAGGG
GGAAACGCCTGGTATCTTTATAGTCCTGTCGGGTTTCGCCACCTCTGACTTGAGCGTCGATTTTTGTGAT
GCTCGTCAGGGGGGCGGAGCCTATGGAAAAACGCCAGCAACGCGGCCTTTTTACGGTTCCTGGCCTTTTG
CTGGCCTTTTGCTCACATGTTCTTTCCTGCGTTATCCCCTGATTCTGTGGATAACCGTATTACCGCCTTT
GAGTGAGCTGATACCGCTCGCCGCAGCCGAACGACCGAGCGCAGCGAGTCAGTGAGCGAGGAAGCGGAAG
AGCGCTCGGCCGGGGATCGATCCCCGGGTACGTACCCGGCAGTTTTTCTTTTTCGGCAAGTGTTCAAGAA
GTTATTAAGTCGGGAGTGCAGTCGAAGTGGGCAAGTTGAAAAATTCACAAAAATGTGGTATAATATCTTT
GTTCATTAGAGCGATAAACTTGAATTTGAGAGGGAACTTAGATGGTATTTGAAAAAATTGATAAAAATAG
TTGGAACAGAAAAGAGTATTTTGACCACTACTTTGCAAGTGTACCTTGTACCTACAGCATGACCGTTAAA
GTGGATATCACACAAATAAAGGAAAAGGGAATGAAACTATATCCTGCAATGCTTTATTATATTGCAATGA
TTGTAAACCGCCATTCAGAGTTTAGGACGGCAATCAATCAAGATGGTGAATTGGGGATATATGATGAGAT
GATACCAAGCTATACAATATTTCACAATGATACTGAAACATTTTCCAGCCTTTGGACTGAGTGTAAGTCT
GACTTTAAATCATTTTTAGCAGATTATGAAAGTGATACGCAACGGTATGGAAACAATCATAGAATGGAAG
GAAAGCCAAATGCTCCGGAAAACATTTTTAATGTATCTATGATACCGTGGTCAACCTTCGATGGCTTTAA
TCTGAATTTGCAGAAAGGATATGATTATTTGATTCCTATTTTTACTATGGGGAAATATTATAAAGAAGAT
AACAAAATTATACTTCCTTTGGCAATTCAAGTTCATCACGCAGTATGTGACGGATTTCACATTTGCCGTT
TTGTAAACGAATTGCAGGAATTGATAAATAGTTAACTTCAGGTTTGTCTGTAACTAAAAACAAGTATTTA
AGCAAAAACATCGTAGAAATACGGTGTTTTTTGTTACCCTAAAATCTACAATTTTATACATAACCACAGG
TTAGTACAAAGACCTTGTGTTTCTTTTTGAAAGGCTTAAAACAAGGATTTTTCCTTGATTTAAGCCCCGA
AAAGCAACACAACCAAGGTTTTAGTATCAATCTGTGGTTTTTATATTTTCAGAGACCGGTCAGATCTGCA
GAATTCGCCCTTCCTGCTTCGGGGTCATTATAGCGATTTTTTCGGTATATCCATCCTTTTTCGCACGATA
TACAGGATTTTGCCAAAGGGTTCGTGTAGACTTTCCTTGGTGTATCCAACGGCGTCAGCCGGGCAGGATA
GGTGAAGTAGGCCCACCCGCGAGCGGGTGTTCCTTCTTCACTGTCCCTTATTCGCACCTGGCGGTGCTCA
ACGGGAATCCTGCTCTGCGAGGCTGGCCGGCTACCGCCGGCGTAACAGATGAGGGCAAGCGGATGGCTGA
TGAAACCAAGCCAACCAGGAAGGGCAGCCCACCTATCAAGGTGTACTGCCTTCCAGACGAACGAAGAGCG
ATTGAGGAAAAGGCGGCGGCGGCCGGCATGAGCCTGTCGGCCTACCTGCTGGCCGTCGGCCAGGGCTACA
AAATCACGGGCGTCGTGGACTATGAGCACGTCCGCGAGCTGGCCCGCATCAATGGCGACCTGGGCCGCCT
GGGCGGCCTGCTGAAACTCTGGCTCACCGACGACCCGCGCACGGCGCGGTTCGGTGATGCCACGATCCTC
GCCCTGCTGGCGAAGATCGAAGAGAAGCAGGACGAGCTTGGCAAGGTCATGATGGGCGTGGTCCGCCCGA
GGGCAGAGCCATGACTTTTTTAGCCGCTAAAACGGCCGGGGGGTGCGCGTGATTGCCAAGCACGTCCCCA
TGCGCTCCATCAAGAAGAGCGACTTCGCGGAGCTGGTGAAGTACATCACCGACGAGCAAGGCAAGACCGA
TCCCCTACTACTGACAGCTTCCAAGGAGCTAAAGAGGTCCCTAGCGCAGCCTAAGGGCGAATTCCAGCAC
ACTGGCATCTTTTTATTTAGGGATTTCTCACATAAAATAGAGGCTATTTATAGCCTCTATTTTATTTTAT
ATTTATTTTAAATAAAAAAGACTTCTCATGAGAGAAGCCTTTTTCTATTTAAAGTTTTATTAAAACTTAT
AGGATCCCTATAGAATTTCTTCAAAAAGTCTATAACCTGTAACACTGTTTATAGTTACTCTAAACAACAT
AGATCCATCAGGTGTAATTAACCTTTCATCTATTATTTTATTTCCATTCCACAAAGTGCCTGTTACGGTT
ATTTTCTTTCCATCAAAAACTGCAATCCCTTCGTATGGTCTACCAAAATAATTTAACATATTTGGTGTTA
CACCATCAATTACTAAAGTTCCATAAGGTAATATTACTTTAAAGTGATGATCGTCTACTGGATATACAAC
TTTGAATACTTCCTCAATTTGTGCCATTTGGTCTGCTGATAGTCCCTCATAAGGAATTATTACATGTATA
TCGATCTTTAATGCATTTTCTCCACTTCTAACTATTCTTTGTATTGGTGTAACTGAGACTGCAAGATTTT
GTAAAAGAGAACTCACTCCACCCTGTTCTAAAACTTGATCTAAATTATATGCAGCAGTTTGTTCCCAATC
ACCCACAAAATCTTCAAGTGTAAACACAAAATTTTCTCCTTTACTGCAGGAGCTCGGCTCCACCTTATTA
ATCTCCTCCTTACTGCAATAATATTTACTTAGCTAAGCTGCTTACATAAGTAAATACGCTCTTTTTTCTA
TTTCATTACAAACTTTTTATAAAAAATAATTTTTCTCAATTTAAAACTATTCCCTATTTAGGATACCATA
TAAAAACAGGTAATCCCATTTTGAACCACCTGCTAATATTGAGTTTCTTTGATTATAATATTCTCATTTC
CAACTACAATAATAAAAATATGAATTTATCATGAAAATTTTATTATTTTTATCATATTCACAATTATGCA
ATAGGTTTTATAAAACCTATTATTAAATTTTTCATATTAAATATTTAATTTTTAATATCAGCAGCCTTAT
TTCATGTTTAAATTTAGCAGTTTTTAACCTATTTTTTTGCAAATTGTCAAATTTATTGATAAAATCAAAC
TGATAACAAAATATTAGAGAAAGAGGATTATTATGGAACTTAAAAAAGAAAATGATGTTATGATAAACGA
AGTTTTATCTAACGAAACAAAAAAAATGAAGCATCCACCCGGTTTATATATGTTATTCATGACCGAGATG
TGGGAACGCTTTAGTTATTATGGTATGAGAGCATTACTTGTAATGTACTTAACCACAGAATTTATAAAAG
GTGGACTTGGTGTTGATAAAGCTTCCGCAATGGGCATATATGCCAACTTCACAGGGTTAGTGGTACCATA
AAAATAAGAAGCCTGCAAATGCAGGCTTCTTATTTTTATGCTAGCTTGATGCAGAATTCGCCCTTAAGTC
TAAAAATTAGGGGAGATGTAAGGATTTGGGAAAAATAGAAGATGTTATAATCATAAATATGGTATTCGTA
GGCTTAAAGTCAAAAAGGAGGTGAAATATAAATAGATTTTTAGCTAAATTAAGTAAGAAATAGGAGGAGA
TTTATTGAACAAAAAATTAGAAAAACCATTTGTATATAAGAGAGAGTACGATTTGACTGGATATGATGTT
GAAATTTTACAAAAATATGAGTTAGAACAAGCAATATATGTTTATGTTGGGAGTAGTTGTGCATATAACA
TGAGAGCTAGAAGTAGTAAATGGAGATACCATATAAGAACAAATAATAAGTCTATATGTTGTAACATTAA
AAATTTTATACATAACTTGGAATTGTTTTATAAAATGGAATTAAAGTTGTCAGATAATATTATTAATGAT
AAGCTATACTATAGCAATATAGCAGAGTTTGAAGAATTTGAAACACTAGAAAAAGCTAGAGAGGTAGAAA
GTACTATTATAAGTCAATATCAATTTTTAGATTCTATAAATCATATGTTAAAACAAAAAATAATTTTATT
GAGTAATAAGGATAGTGTGTTAAACATAACTAAAAATGGAAATACAAATTATTTGAAAGTAAAAAATAAA
TACATAGAAAAACATAAGAACAAGCCAATAATGAGATACCATATCAACTGTCAATTCAATACAGATGGAA
GTGTCAAAAGTATTACACAGGAGTTTGAACCAATATTGGAATTAAACAAAAAAAATACCCTAAGCCGACC
AAGCAGAGTATTTTTAAAATAATATTTTAAGATAACAACAAAATGAGATAATACTACTAGACAATGACAA
CTCAACTACCAATTGAGTTTATGGAGCTACCAACTCCAATATCGGTCTAACTGATTAAGTATCTGTAGTT
ATATAATAATATTGCTATCAATTTTAGCATCTTAACAATATTATTATACATACTAAGCTAAAATTATTCA
ATAGTTGTAAAAGTTGATTAGTCAATAAGTATATATTTAATGTAGTGTTATCTCTTAAAAAAACTAGATA
AGGAGATAATAAATATATGGAACAATTAGATTCAAAATATAAGTTGAAAAAATTTCTAATGGCAGTATTT
AGAGATGGTATAGGACAAGGAAATAATCTTATTGATAATGAATATGTTAGAGTATTTCAAAATAATAAAA
GTAATAGTAAACAATTAGAACTCGGAGAAGAATTTAAAGAATATAGTAAAACAACTTTTTTTAAAAATAT
AGATGATATAGTAGAATTTACCTTCGCAAAAAATATTTATTATGAAAATACATTTTTTAACCTATGTACA
ACTGATGGAAAAGCAGGAACCAATGAAAACTTAATAAATAGATATGCATTAGGATTTGATTTTGACAAAA
AAGAATTAGGACAAGGTTTTAATTATAAAGATATAATTAATTTATTTACTAAGATAGGATTACATTATCA
TATCCTAGTTGATAGTGGAAATGGATTCCATGTTTATGTGCTAATTAATAAAACTAATAACATTAAGTTA
GTATCAGAAGTTACAAATACATTAATAAATAAATTGGGTGCAGATAAACAAGCAAATTTATCTACTCAAG
TATTAAGAGTACCTTATACATATAATATTAAAAATACTACTAAACAAGTAAAAATAATACACCAAGACAA
AAATATATATAGATATGACATAGAAAAGTTAGCTAAAAAATATTGCAAAGATGTAAAAACAGTAGGTAAT
ACTAATACAAAATATATATTAGATAGTAAGCTACCAAATTGTATAGTAGATATTTTAAAAAATGGTAGTA
AAGATGGACATAAAAACCTAGATTTGCAAAAAATAGTTGTGACTTTAAGATTGAGGAATAAAAGTTTAAG
TCAAGTAATATCCGTTGCTAGAGAATGGAACTATATATCACAAAATAGTCTTTCAAATAGTGAGCTAGAA
TATCAAGTCAAGTATATGTATGAGAAGCTTAAAACGGTTAATTTTGGTTGTACAGGTTGTGAGTTTAATA
GTGATTGTTGGAATAAAATAGAATCAGATTTTATATATAGTGATGAAGATACTTTGTTCAATATGCCACA
TAAGCACTCAAAGGATTTGAAATATAAGAATAGGAAAGGGGTTAAAATAATGACTGGTAATCAATTGTTT
ATCTATAATGTGTTACTTAACAATAAAGATAGAGAATTAAACATAGACGATATAATGGAGCTGATAACCT
ATAAACGTAAGAAGAAAGTTAAAAACATTGTTATGAGTGAAAAGACATTAAGAGAAACATTAAAAGAACT
TCAACATAATGATTATATTACAAAAACAAAAGGTGTTACAAAGCTAGGAATAAAAGATACATACAATGTA
AAAGAAGTTAGATGTAATATAGATAAACAATATACTATTAGTTACTTTGTTACCATGGCAGTAATTTGGG
GAATAATTTCAACTGAAGAATTAAGATTATATACTCATATGAGATATAAGCAAGATTTATTGGTCAAAGA
TGATAAAATAAAAGGAAATATATTAAGAATTAATCAAGAGGAATTAGCAAAAGATTTAGGAGTAACACAG
CAAAGAATTTCAAATATGATAGAATCTTTATTAGATACTAAAATTTTAGATGTATGGGAAACTAAAATAA
ATGATAGAGGATTTATGTACTATACATATAGATTAAACAAGTAGATTTTTGATAGGATTAGAATTGATTT
TCTAGTCCTATTTTTATGCAAAAAAACTAATTAATAAAAATTTCTTTTGGTAAAATAATTGTACGAGAAT
TGCAAAAAAAAAATGGCATCAAAGTATTGAAATTAAGCCGTTTTAAAAATTTCTTTTGGTAAAATAATTG
TACATATATATGTAGTATATATATATATGTTTTTTAGAGAATGTATAACTAGAATATAGAGCTAGAATAT
AGAGAATGTATAACTAGAATATAGAGCTAGAATATAGAGAATGTATAACTAGAATATAGAGCTAGAATAT
AGAGAATGTATAACTAGAATATAGAGCTAGAATATAGAGAATGTATAACTAGAATATAGAGCTAGAATAT
AGAGAATGTATAACTAGAATATAGAGCTAGAATATAGAGAATGTATAACTAGAATATAGAGCTAGAATCC
TAATTAGTAGGTGCTTTTTTAAAACAAGTTAAAAATCAAAAATAGTATTAGTAAGCATTGGAAATGCTAG
ATTCTAAAATAGAAAAGTAAAAAATTGGTGCACTATCTAAACTTATCTATATCGCTTTTTCCGTCGTTTG
GTTCTCTAGTTACGATACAGGGGATATGCTTATATTGAGTTATAGTACTAATCAGTGCTTAATATAGTTA
ATAAAATTATAGTTACCATAGTTTAGTAACTATGATGTATGTTAGTTAGAAACTTGCATTTCATGACCAA
AATCCCTTAACGTGAGTTTTCGTTCCACTGAGCGTCAGACCCCGTAGAAAAGATCAAAGGATCTTC
Features (pLannotate 1.2.2; 7 found; start..end, strand, type, name):
      1..589     +  rep_origin     ori: high-copy-number ColE1/pMB1/pBR322/pUC origin of replication
    952..1572    +  CDS            catP: CAT2_CLOPF - Protein inferred from homology: Swiss-Prot protein existence level 3. This enzyme is an effector of chloramphenicol resistance in bacteria. From Clostridium perfringens.
   1951..2060    +  oriT           oriT: incP origin of transfer
   2093..2464    +  CDS            traJ: oriT-recognizing protein; traJ
   2502..2597    +  CDS            traI (fragment): TRAI6_ECOLX - Experimental evidence at protein level: Swiss-Prot protein existence level 1. The initiation process of transfer DNA synthesis requires the interaction of at least three plasmid-specific components (TraH, I, and J) at the transfer origin resulting in the assembly of a specialised nucleoprotein complex - the relaxosome. Site- and strand-specific cleavage at the transfer origin is dependent on TraI and TraJ. From Escherichia coli.
   2811..3353    -  CDS            LUCI_OPLGR (fragment): Experimental evidence at protein level: Swiss-Prot protein existence level 1. Catalytic subunit of oplophorus-luciferin 2-monooxygenase. Oxidoreductase that converts coelenterazine (the oplophorus luciferin) to coelenteramide under emission of blue light with a maximum at 454 nm. Is also active with bisdeoxycoelenterazine. From Oplophorus gracilirostris (Luminous shrimp).
   3861..4052    +  CDS            dtpT (fragment): DTPT_LACLC - Experimental evidence at protein level: Swiss-Prot protein existence level 1. Proton-dependent uptake of di- or tri-peptides. From Lactococcus lactis subsp. cremoris (Streptococcus cremoris).
