[The description below was written by a language model from this plasmid's Addgene catalogue record and pLannotate feature annotations shown in this document.]
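Description:
pEW005 is a bacterial expression and reporter plasmid built on the pMTL960 backbone. It is described as a derivative of pAF259 in which expression of the luciferase reporter bitLuc is driven by the rpoD promoter of Clostridium saccharoperbutylacetonicum. It comes from a set of genetic tools intended for Clostridioides difficile and related species. The 7.6 kb sequence carries a high-copy ColE1/pUC-type origin for propagation in E. coli. It also carries catP, a chloramphenicol acetyltransferase gene of Clostridium perfringens origin that provides the chloramphenicol selection listed in the record. An incP origin of transfer, together with traJ and a fragment of traI, makes the plasmid mobilisable by conjugation from an E. coli donor that supplies the remaining transfer functions. This is the usual route for delivering such shuttle vectors into clostridia.

The insert, PrpoD-bitlucopt, is synthetic and was cloned between KpnI and SacI sites. The annotation detects it on the reverse strand as a fragment matching the catalytic subunit of Oplophorus gracilirostris luciferase, the deep-sea shrimp enzyme that oxidises coelenterazine-type substrates to emit blue light. The "opt" suffix suggests a sequence-optimised version, though the record does not say so. Placing the reporter under a housekeeping sigma factor promoter would be expected to give constitutive luminescence, useful as a promoter-strength reference or expression control.

The automated feature table is sparse. It annotates neither the promoter nor a Gram-positive replicon, and roughly the last half of the sequence is unannotated apart from a short hit to a Lactococcus peptide transporter gene that may be incidental. The clostridial replication functions cannot therefore be described from this record.
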