Addgene plasmid #245131: pEW005
Purpose: Based on pAF259 but with bitluc expression driven by the C. saccharoperbutylacetonicum rpoD promoter.
Depositing lab: Robert Fagan. Depositing organization: University of Sheffield. Publication: A set of genetic tools for use in Clostridioides difficile and related species. Fisher H, de Lussy Kubisa L, Jakhmola A, Walker E, Kirk JA, Oatley P, Chaudhuri RR, Douce GR, Ormsby MJ, Fagan RP. Microbiology (Reading). 2026 Feb;172(2). doi: 10.1099/mic.0.001665. PubMed 41712450.
Backbone
  Vector backbone: pMTL960
  Backbone manufacturer: Nigel P Minton
  Vector type: Bacterial Expression
Growth in bacteria
  Bacterial resistance: Chloramphenicol, 25 μg/mL
  Growth temperature: 37°C
  Growth strain: DH5alpha
  Copy number: High Copy
Gene/Insert
  Gene/Insert name: PrpoD-bitlucopt
  Species: Synthetic
  Promoter: PrpoD
  Cloning method: Restriction Enzyme; 5′ cloning site KpnI (unknown if destroyed); 3′ cloning site SacI (unknown if destroyed)
Resource information
  A portion of this plasmid was derived from a plasmid made by: pAF259 (Addgene #105494)
Terms and licenses: Academic/Nonprofit Terms; Industry Terms: Not Available to Industry
How to cite: pEW005 was a gift from Robert Fagan (Addgene plasmid # 245131 ; http://n2t.net/addgene:245131 ; RRID:Addgene_245131)
